>Addgene plasmid #68808 | pX330-sgRNA_Dicer_2 | depositor full sequence | sequence record 120930 | pX330-sgRNA_Dicer_2 sequence 8509 bps
GGCGGCGGCGGCGGCCCTATAAAAAGCGAAGCGCGCGGCGGGCGGGAGTCGCTGCGACGCTGCCTTCGCC
CCGTGCCCCGCTCCGCCGCCGCCTCGCGCCGCCCGCCCCGGCTCTGACTGACCGCGTTACTCCCACAGGT
GAGCGGGCGGGACGGCCCTTCTCCTCCGGGCTGTAATTAGCTGAGCAAGAGGTAAGGGTTTAAGGGATGG
TTGGTTGGTGGGGTATTAATGTTTAATTACCTGGAGCACCTGCCTGAAATCACTTTTTTTCAGGTTGGAC
CGGTGCCACCATGGACTATAAGGACCACGACGGAGACTACAAGGATCATGATATTGATTACAAAGACGAT
GACGATAAGATGGCCCCAAAGAAGAAGCGGAAGGTCGGTATCCACGGAGTCCCAGCAGCCGACAAGAAGT
ACAGCATCGGCCTGGACATCGGCACCAACTCTGTGGGCTGGGCCGTGATCACCGACGAGTACAAGGTGCC
CAGCAAGAAATTCAAGGTGCTGGGCAACACCGACCGGCACAGCATCAAGAAGAACCTGATCGGAGCCCTG
CTGTTCGACAGCGGCGAAACAGCCGAGGCCACCCGGCTGAAGAGAACCGCCAGAAGAAGATACACCAGAC
GGAAGAACCGGATCTGCTATCTGCAAGAGATCTTCAGCAACGAGATGGCCAAGGTGGACGACAGCTTCTT
CCACAGACTGGAAGAGTCCTTCCTGGTGGAAGAGGATAAGAAGCACGAGCGGCACCCCATCTTCGGCAAC
ATCGTGGACGAGGTGGCCTACCACGAGAAGTACCCCACCATCTACCACCTGAGAAAGAAACTGGTGGACA
GCACCGACAAGGCCGACCTGCGGCTGATCTATCTGGCCCTGGCCCACATGATCAAGTTCCGGGGCCACTT
CCTGATCGAGGGCGACCTGAACCCCGACAACAGCGACGTGGACAAGCTGTTCATCCAGCTGGTGCAGACC
TACAACCAGCTGTTCGAGGAAAACCCCATCAACGCCAGCGGCGTGGACGCCAAGGCCATCCTGTCTGCCA
GACTGAGCAAGAGCAGACGGCTGGAAAATCTGATCGCCCAGCTGCCCGGCGAGAAGAAGAATGGCCTGTT
CGGAAACCTGATTGCCCTGAGCCTGGGCCTGACCCCCAACTTCAAGAGCAACTTCGACCTGGCCGAGGAT
GCCAAACTGCAGCTGAGCAAGGACACCTACGACGACGACCTGGACAACCTGCTGGCCCAGATCGGCGACC
AGTACGCCGACCTGTTTCTGGCCGCCAAGAACCTGTCCGACGCCATCCTGCTGAGCGACATCCTGAGAGT
GAACACCGAGATCACCAAGGCCCCCCTGAGCGCCTCTATGATCAAGAGATACGACGAGCACCACCAGGAC
CTGACCCTGCTGAAAGCTCTCGTGCGGCAGCAGCTGCCTGAGAAGTACAAAGAGATTTTCTTCGACCAGA
GCAAGAACGGCTACGCCGGCTACATTGACGGCGGAGCCAGCCAGGAAGAGTTCTACAAGTTCATCAAGCC
CATCCTGGAAAAGATGGACGGCACCGAGGAACTGCTCGTGAAGCTGAACAGAGAGGACCTGCTGCGGAAG
CAGCGGACCTTCGACAACGGCAGCATCCCCCACCAGATCCACCTGGGAGAGCTGCACGCCATTCTGCGGC
GGCAGGAAGATTTTTACCCATTCCTGAAGGACAACCGGGAAAAGATCGAGAAGATCCTGACCTTCCGCAT
CCCCTACTACGTGGGCCCTCTGGCCAGGGGAAACAGCAGATTCGCCTGGATGACCAGAAAGAGCGAGGAA
ACCATCACCCCCTGGAACTTCGAGGAAGTGGTGGACAAGGGCGCTTCCGCCCAGAGCTTCATCGAGCGGA
TGACCAACTTCGATAAGAACCTGCCCAACGAGAAGGTGCTGCCCAAGCACAGCCTGCTGTACGAGTACTT
CACCGTGTATAACGAGCTGACCAAAGTGAAATACGTGACCGAGGGAATGAGAAAGCCCGCCTTCCTGAGC
GGCGAGCAGAAAAAGGCCATCGTGGACCTGCTGTTCAAGACCAACCGGAAAGTGACCGTGAAGCAGCTGA
AAGAGGACTACTTCAAGAAAATCGAGTGCTTCGACTCCGTGGAAATCTCCGGCGTGGAAGATCGGTTCAA
CGCCTCCCTGGGCACATACCACGATCTGCTGAAAATTATCAAGGACAAGGACTTCCTGGACAATGAGGAA
AACGAGGACATTCTGGAAGATATCGTGCTGACCCTGACACTGTTTGAGGACAGAGAGATGATCGAGGAAC
GGCTGAAAACCTATGCCCACCTGTTCGACGACAAAGTGATGAAGCAGCTGAAGCGGCGGAGATACACCGG
CTGGGGCAGGCTGAGCCGGAAGCTGATCAACGGCATCCGGGACAAGCAGTCCGGCAAGACAATCCTGGAT
TTCCTGAAGTCCGACGGCTTCGCCAACAGAAACTTCATGCAGCTGATCCACGACGACAGCCTGACCTTTA
AAGAGGACATCCAGAAAGCCCAGGTGTCCGGCCAGGGCGATAGCCTGCACGAGCACATTGCCAATCTGGC
CGGCAGCCCCGCCATTAAGAAGGGCATCCTGCAGACAGTGAAGGTGGTGGACGAGCTCGTGAAAGTGATG
GGCCGGCACAAGCCCGAGAACATCGTGATCGAAATGGCCAGAGAGAACCAGACCACCCAGAAGGGACAGA
AGAACAGCCGCGAGAGAATGAAGCGGATCGAAGAGGGCATCAAAGAGCTGGGCAGCCAGATCCTGAAAGA
ACACCCCGTGGAAAACACCCAGCTGCAGAACGAGAAGCTGTACCTGTACTACCTGCAGAATGGGCGGGAT
ATGTACGTGGACCAGGAACTGGACATCAACCGGCTGTCCGACTACGATGTGGACCATATCGTGCCTCAGA
GCTTTCTGAAGGACGACTCCATCGACAACAAGGTGCTGACCAGAAGCGACAAGAACCGGGGCAAGAGCGA
CAACGTGCCCTCCGAAGAGGTCGTGAAGAAGATGAAGAACTACTGGCGGCAGCTGCTGAACGCCAAGCTG
ATTACCCAGAGAAAGTTCGACAATCTGACCAAGGCCGAGAGAGGCGGCCTGAGCGAACTGGATAAGGCCG
GCTTCATCAAGAGACAGCTGGTGGAAACCCGGCAGATCACAAAGCACGTGGCACAGATCCTGGACTCCCG
GATGAACACTAAGTACGACGAGAATGACAAGCTGATCCGGGAAGTGAAAGTGATCACCCTGAAGTCCAAG
CTGGTGTCCGATTTCCGGAAGGATTTCCAGTTTTACAAAGTGCGCGAGATCAACAACTACCACCACGCCC
ACGACGCCTACCTGAACGCCGTCGTGGGAACCGCCCTGATCAAAAAGTACCCTAAGCTGGAAAGCGAGTT
CGTGTACGGCGACTACAAGGTGTACGACGTGCGGAAGATGATCGCCAAGAGCGAGCAGGAAATCGGCAAG
GCTACCGCCAAGTACTTCTTCTACAGCAACATCATGAACTTTTTCAAGACCGAGATTACCCTGGCCAACG
GCGAGATCCGGAAGCGGCCTCTGATCGAGACAAACGGCGAAACCGGGGAGATCGTGTGGGATAAGGGCCG
GGATTTTGCCACCGTGCGGAAAGTGCTGAGCATGCCCCAAGTGAATATCGTGAAAAAGACCGAGGTGCAG
ACAGGCGGCTTCAGCAAAGAGTCTATCCTGCCCAAGAGGAACAGCGATAAGCTGATCGCCAGAAAGAAGG
ACTGGGACCCTAAGAAGTACGGCGGCTTCGACAGCCCCACCGTGGCCTATTCTGTGCTGGTGGTGGCCAA
AGTGGAAAAGGGCAAGTCCAAGAAACTGAAGAGTGTGAAAGAGCTGCTGGGGATCACCATCATGGAAAGA
AGCAGCTTCGAGAAGAATCCCATCGACTTTCTGGAAGCCAAGGGCTACAAAGAAGTGAAAAAGGACCTGA
TCATCAAGCTGCCTAAGTACTCCCTGTTCGAGCTGGAAAACGGCCGGAAGAGAATGCTGGCCTCTGCCGG
CGAACTGCAGAAGGGAAACGAACTGGCCCTGCCCTCCAAATATGTGAACTTCCTGTACCTGGCCAGCCAC
TATGAGAAGCTGAAGGGCTCCCCCGAGGATAATGAGCAGAAACAGCTGTTTGTGGAACAGCACAAGCACT
ACCTGGACGAGATCATCGAGCAGATCAGCGAGTTCTCCAAGAGAGTGATCCTGGCCGACGCTAATCTGGA
CAAAGTGCTGTCCGCCTACAACAAGCACCGGGATAAGCCCATCAGAGAGCAGGCCGAGAATATCATCCAC
CTGTTTACCCTGACCAATCTGGGAGCCCCTGCCGCCTTCAAGTACTTTGACACCACCATCGACCGGAAGA
GGTACACCAGCACCAAAGAGGTGCTGGACGCCACCCTGATCCACCAGAGCATCACCGGCCTGTACGAGAC
ACGGATCGACCTGTCTCAGCTGGGAGGCGACAAAAGGCCGGCGGCCACGAAAAAGGCCGGCCAGGCAAAA
AAGAAAAAGTAAGAATTCCTAGAGCTCGCTGATCAGCCTCGACTGTGCCTTCTAGTTGCCAGCCATCTGT
TGTTTGCCCCTCCCCCGTGCCTTCCTTGACCCTGGAAGGTGCCACTCCCACTGTCCTTTCCTAATAAAAT
GAGGAAATTGCATCGCATTGTCTGAGTAGGTGTCATTCTATTCTGGGGGGTGGGGTGGGGCAGGACAGCA
AGGGGGAGGATTGGGAAGAGAATAGCAGGCATGCTGGGGAGCGGCCGCAGGAACCCCTAGTGATGGAGTT
GGCCACTCCCTCTCTGCGCGCTCGCTCGCTCACTGAGGCCGGGCGACCAAAGGTCGCCCGACGCCCGGGC
TTTGCCCGGGCGGCCTCAGTGAGCGAGCGAGCGCGCAGCTGCCTGCAGGGGCGCCTGATGCGGTATTTTC
TCCTTACGCATCTGTGCGGTATTTCACACCGCATA
[142 nt withheld, positions 5006-5147]
C
[141 nt withheld, positions 5149-5289]
CCTTTGACGTTGGAGTCCACGTTCTTT
[37 nt withheld, positions 5317-5353]
ACCCTATCTCGGGCTATTCTTTTGATTTATAAGGGATTTTGCCGATTTCGGCCTATTGGTTAAAAAATGA
GCTGATTTAACAAAAATTTAACGCGAATTTTAACAAAATATTAACGTTTACAATTTTATGGTGCACTCTC
AGTACAATCTGCTCTGATGCCGCATAGTTAAGCCAGCCCCGACACCCGCCAACACCCGCTGACGCGCCCT
GACGGGCTTGTCTGCTCCCGGCATCCGCTTACAGACAAGCTGTGACCGTCTCCGGGAGCTGCATGTGTCA
GAGGTTTTCACCGTCATCACCGAAACGCGCGAGACGAAAGGGCCTCGTGATACGCCTATTTTTATAGGTT
AATGTCATGATAATAATGGTTTCTTAGACGTCAGGTGGCACTTTTCGGGGAAATGTGCGCGGAACCCCTA
TTTGTTTATTTTTCTAAATACATTCAAATATGTATCCGCTCATGAGACAATAACCCTGATAAATGCTTCA
ATAATATTGAAAAAGGAAGAGTATGAGTATTCAACATTTCCGTGTCGCCCTTATTCCCTTTTTTGCGGCA
TTTTGCCTTCCTGTTTTTGCTCACCCAGAAACGCTGGTGAAAGTAAAAGATGCTGAAGATCAGTTGGGTG
CACGAGTGGGTTACATCGAACTGGATCTCAACAGCGGTAAGATCCTTGAGAGTTTTCGCCCCGAAGAACG
TTTTCCAATGATGAGCACTTTTAAAGTTCTGCTATGTGGCGCGGTATTATCCCGTATTGACGCCGGGCAA
GAGCAACTCGGTCGCCGCATACACTATTCTCAGAATGACTTGGTTGAGTACTCACCAGTCACAGAAAAGC
ATCTTACGGATGGCATGACAGTAAGAGAATTATGCAGTGCTGCCATAACCATGAGTGATAACACTGCGGC
CAACTTACTTCTGACAACGATCGGAGGACCGAAGGAGCTAACCGCTTTTTTGCACAACATGGGGGATCAT
GTAACTCGCCTTGATCGTTGGGAACCGGAGCTGAATGAAGCCATACCAAACGACGAGCGTGACACCACGA
TGCCTGTAGCAATGGCAACAACGTTGCGCAAACTATTAACTGGCGAACTACTTACTCTAGCTTCCCGGCA
ACAATTAATAGACTGGATGGAGGCGGATAAAGTTGCAGGACCACTTCTGCGCTCGGCCCTTCCGGCTGGC
TGGTTTATTGCTGATAAATCTGGAGCCGGTGAGCGTGGAAGCCGCGGTATCATTGCAGCACTGGGGCCAG
ATGGTAAGCCCTCCCGTATCGTAGTTATCTACACGACGGGGAGTCAGGCAACTATGGATGAACGAAATAG
ACAGATCGCTGAGATAGGTGCCTCACTGATTAAGCATTGGTAACTGTCAGACCAAGTTTACTCATATATA
CTTTAGATTGATTTAAAACTTCATTTTTAATTTAAAAGGATCTAGGTGAAGATCCTTTTTGATAATCTCA
TGACCAAAATCCCTTAACGTGAGTTTTCGTTCCACTGAGCGTCAGACCCCGTAGAAAAGATCAAAGGATC
TTCTTGAGATCCTTTTTTTCTGCGCGTAATCTGCTGCTTGCAAACAAAAAAACCACCGCTACCAGCGGTG
GTTTGTTTGCCGGATCAAGAGCTACCAACTCTTTTTCCGAAGGTAACTGGCTTCAGCAGAGCGCAGATAC
CAAATACTGTCCTTCTAGTGTAGCCGTAGTTAGGCCACCACTTCAAGAACTCTGTAGCACCGCCTACATA
CCTCGCTCTGCTAATCCTGTTACCAGTGGCTGCTGCCAGTGGCGATAAGTCGTGTCTTACCGGGTTGGAC
TCAAGACGATAGTTACCGGATAAGGCGCAGCGGTCGGGCTGAACGGGGGGTTCGTGCACACAGCCCAGCT
TGGAGCGAACGACCTACACCGAACTGAGATACCTACAGCGTGAGCTATGAGAAAGCGCCACGCTTCCCGA
AGGGAGAAAGGCGGACAGGTATCCGGTAAGCGGCAGGGTCGGAACAGGAGAGCGCACGAGGGAGCTTCCA
GGGGGAAACGCCTGGTATCTTTATAGTCCTGTCGGGTTTCGCCACCTCTGACTTGAGCGTCGATTTTTGT
GATGCTCGTCAGGGGGGCGGAGCCTATGGAAAAACGCCAGCAACGCGGCCTTTTTACGGTTCCTGGCCTT
TTGCTGGCCTTTTGCTCACATGTGAGGGCCTATTTCCCATGATTCCTTCATATTTGCATATACGATACAA
GGCTGTTAGAGAGATAATTGGAATTAATTTGACTGTAAACACAAAGATATTAGTACAAAATACGTGACGT
AGAAAGTAATAATTTCTTGGGTAGTTTGCAGTTTTAAAATTATGTTTTAAAATGGACTATCATATGCTTA
CCGTAACTTGAAAGTATTTCGATTTCTTGGCTTTATATATCTTGTGGAAAGGACGAAACACCGTTGAATG
GAACAACTTTCCAGTTTTAGAGCTAGAAATAGCAAGTTAAAATAAGGCTAGTCCGTTATCAACTTGAAAA
AGTGGCACCGAGTCGGTGCTTTTTTGTTTTAGAGCTAGAAATAGCAAGTTAAAATAAGGCTAGTCCGTTT
TTAGCGCGTGCGCCAATTCTGCAGACAAATGGCTCTAGAGGTACCCGTTACATAACTTACGGTAAATGGC
CCGCCTGGCTGACCGCCCAACGACCCCCGCCCATTGACGTCAATAGTAACGCCAATAGGGACTTTCCATT
GACGTCAATGGGTGGAGTATTTACGGTAAACTGCCCACTTGGCAGTACATCAAGTGTATCATATGCCAAG
TACGCCCCCTATTGACGTCAATGACGGTAAATGGCCCGCCTGGCATTGTGCCCAGTACATGACCTTATGG
GACTTTCCTACTTGGCAGTACATCTACGTATTAGTCATCGCTATTACCATGGTCGAGGTGAGCCCCACGT
TCTGCTTCACTCTCCCCATCTCCCCCCCCTCCCCACCCCCAATTTTGTATTTATTTATTTTTTAATTATT
TTGTGCAGCGATGGGGGCGGGGGGGGGGGGGGGGCGCGCGCCAGGCGGGGCGGGGCGGGGCGAGGGGCGG
GGCGGGGCGAGGCGGAGAGGTGCGGCGGCAGCCAATCAGAGCGGCGCGCTCCGAAAGTTTCCTTTTATGG
CGAGGC
Features (pLannotate 1.2.2; 18 found; start..end, strand, type, name):
     45..273     +  intron         hybrid intron: hybrid between chicken β-actin (CBA) and minute virus of mice (MMV) introns (Gray et al., 2011)
    411..2012    +  CDS            Cas9(N): N-terminal portion of Streptococcus pyogenes Cas9 (Zetsche et al., 2015)
   2013..4511    +  CDS            Cas9(C): C-terminal portion of Streptococcus pyogenes Cas9 (Zetsche et al., 2015)
   4512..4559    +  CDS            nucleoplasmin NLS: bipartite nuclear localization signal from nucleoplasmin
   4593..4704    +  polyA_signal   bGH poly(A) signal: bovine growth hormone polyadenylation signal
   4809..4949    +  repeat_region  AAV2 ITR: inverted terminal repeat of adeno-associated virus serotype 2 inverted
   4954..5005    -  misc_feature   bom (fragment): basis of mobility region from pBR322
   5024..5404    +  rep_origin     M13 ori (sequence partly withheld): M13 bacteriophage origin of replication; arrow indicates direction of (+) strand synthesis
   5480..5529    -  misc_feature   bom (fragment): basis of mobility region from pBR322
   5631..5666    -  CDS            rop (fragment): Rop protein, which maintains plasmids at low copy number; rop
   5761..5865    +  promoter       AmpR promoter: bla
   5866..6726    +  CDS            AmpR: β-lactamase; bla; confers resistance to ampicillin, carbenicillin, and related antibiotics
   6897..7485    +  rep_origin     ori: high-copy-number ColE1/pMB1/pBR322/pUC origin of replication
   7547..7787    +  promoter       U6 promoter: RNA polymerase III promoter for human U6 snRNA
   7817..7892    +  misc_RNA       gRNA scaffold: guide RNA scaffold for the Streptococcus pyogenes CRISPR/Cas9 system
   7899..7942    +  misc_RNA       gRNA scaffold (fragment): guide RNA scaffold for the Streptococcus pyogenes CRISPR/Cas9 system
   7989..8274    +  enhancer       CMV enhancer: human cytomegalovirus immediate early enhancer; contains an 18-bp deletion relative to the standard CMV enhancer
   8276..44      +  promoter       chicken β-actin promoter (across the origin): No description available
