[The description below was written by a language model from this plasmid's Addgene catalogue record and pLannotate feature annotations shown in this document.]
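Description:
pX330-sgRNA_Dicer_2 is an all-in-one CRISPR/Cas9 plasmid built on the pX330-U6-Chimeric_BB-CBh-hSpCas9 backbone, carrying a single guide RNA directed against the mouse Dicer1 gene. At 8,509 bp it is only a few bases larger than the empty backbone, consistent with a short guide oligo replacing the cloning site. It is propagated in E. coli as a high-copy plasmid through a ColE1/pUC-type origin and selected with ampicillin via the β-lactamase gene. An M13/f1-type phage origin is also annotated, along with small bom and rop fragments that are backbone remnants.

Two expression units work together in transfected mammalian cells. A human U6 RNA polymerase III promoter drives the guide, whose spacer sits in the short gap between the promoter and the annotated S. pyogenes gRNA scaffold. The spacer itself is not annotated, and a second partial scaffold fragment follows the first. Downstream, the CBh promoter arrangement (CMV enhancer, chicken β-actin promoter and a hybrid CBA/MVM intron) drives S. pyogenes Cas9. The annotation tool splits Cas9 into contiguous N- and C-terminal portions, but together they form one continuous open reading frame. It ends in a nucleoplasmin bipartite nuclear localization signal and a bovine growth hormone polyadenylation signal. A single AAV2 ITR lies after the polyA signal, and because only one is annotated the plasmid is not evidently a packageable AAV genome. No mammalian selection marker or fluorescent reporter is annotated.

The stated purpose in the record is truncated, but the vector type (mouse targeting, CRISPR) and the associated study on Dicer in mouse embryonic stem cells point to its use for Cas9-mediated disruption of Dicer1. The "_2" in the name suggests it is one of a set of guides against this gene.
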