Addgene plasmid #68808: pX330-sgRNA_Dicer_2
Purpose: specific sgRNA against mouse Dicer1 gene cloned in the pX330 backbone (Addgene Number 42230). Generation of
Depositing lab: Constance Ciaudo. Publication: Dicer, a new regulator of pluripotency exit and LINE-1 elements in mouse embryonic stem cells. Bodak M, Cirera-Salinas D, Yu J, Ngondo RP, Ciaudo C. FEBS Open Bio. 2017 Jan 11;7(2):204-220. doi: 10.1002/2211-5463.12174. eCollection 2017 Feb. FEB412174 PubMed 28174687.
Backbone
  Vector backbone: pX330-U6-Chimeric_BB-CBh-hSpCas9
  Backbone manufacturer: Addgene 42230
  Backbone size w/o insert (bp): 8506
  Total vector size (bp): 8509
  Vector type: Mammalian Expression, Bacterial Expression, Mouse Targeting, CRISPR
Growth in bacteria
  Bacterial resistance: Ampicillin, 100 μg/mL
  Growth temperature: 37°C
  Growth strain: DH5alpha
  Copy number: High Copy
Gene/Insert
  Gene/Insert name: sgRNA mouse Dicer1
  gRNA/shRNA sequence: mouse Dicer1
  Species: M. musculus (mouse)
  GenBank ID: 23405
Terms and licenses: Academic/Nonprofit Terms; Industry Terms: Not Available to Industry
How to cite: pX330-sgRNA_Dicer_2 was a gift from Constance Ciaudo (Addgene plasmid # 68808 ; http://n2t.net/addgene:68808 ; RRID:Addgene_68808)
