>Addgene plasmid #68808 | pX330-sgRNA_Dicer_2 | addgene partial sequence | sequence record 130364 | pBR322ori-F 5'-GGGAAACGCCTGGTATCTTT-3'
TTCGCCACCTCTGACTTGAGCGTCGATTTTTGTGATGCTCGTCAGGGGGGCGGAGCCTATGGAAAAACGC
CAGCAACGCGGCCTTTTTACGGTTCCTGGCCTTTTGCTGGCCTTTTGCTCACATGT
