>Addgene plasmid #68808 | pX330-sgRNA_Dicer_2 | addgene partial sequence | sequence record 130365 | hSpCas9-R1 5'-CGCTCGTGCTTCTTATCCTC-3'
TTCCAGTCTGTGGAAGAAGCTGTCGTCCACCTTGGCCATCTCGTTGCTGAAGATCTCTTGCAGATAGCAG
ATCCGGTTCTTCCGTCTGGTGTATCTTCTTCTGGCGGTTCTCTTCAGCCGGGTGGCCTCGGCTGTTTCGC
CGCTGTCGAACAGCAGGGCTCCGATCAGGTTCTTCTTGATGCTGTGCCGGTCGGTGTTGCCCAGCACCTT
GAATTTCTTGCTGGGCACCTTGTACTCGTCGGTGATCACGGCCCAGCCCACAGAGTTGGTGCCGATGTCC
AGGCCGATGCTGTACTTCTTGTCGGCTGCTGGGACTCCGTGGATACCGACCTTCCGCTTCTTCTTTGGGG
CCATCTTATCGTCATCGTCTTTGTAATCAATATCATGATCCTTGTAGTCTCCGTCGTGGTCCTTATAGTC
CATGGTGGCACCGGTCCAACCTGAAAAAAAGTGATTTCAGGCAGGTGCTCCAGGTAATTAAACATTAATA
CCCCACCAACCAACCATCCCTTAAACCCTTACCTCTTGCTCAGCTAATTACAGCCCGGAGGAGAAGGGCC
GTCCCGCCCGCTCACCTGTGGGAGTAACGCGGTCAGTCAGAGCCGGGGCGGGCGGCGCGAGG
