>Addgene plasmid #68808 | pX330-sgRNA_Dicer_2 | addgene partial sequence | sequence record 132671 | CAGenhancer-F 5'-GGGCGTACTTGGCATATGAT-3'
GACGTCAATGGAAAGTCCCTATTGGCGTTACTATTGACGTCAATGGGCGGGGGTCGTTGGGCGGTCAGCC
AGGCGGGCCATTTACCGTAAGTTATGTAACGGGTACCTCTAGAGCCATTTGTCTGCAGAATTGGCGCACG
CGCTAAAAACGGACTAGCCTTATTTTAACTTGCTATTTCTAGCTCTAAAACAAAAAAGCACCGACTCGGT
GCCACTTTTTCAAGTTGATAACGGACTAGCCTTATTTTAACTTGCTATTTCTAGCTCTAAAACTGGAAAG
TTGTTCCATTCAACGGTGTTTCGTCCTTTCCACAAGATATATAAAGCCAAGAAATCGAAATACTTTCAAG
TTACGGTAAGCATATGATAGTCCATTTTAAAACATAATTTTAAAACTGCAAACTACCCAAGAAATTATTA
CTTTCTACGTCACGTATTTTGTACTAATATCTTTGTGTTTACAGTCAAATTAATTCCAATTATCTCTCTA
ACAGCCTTGTATCGTATATGCAAATATGAAGGAATCATGGGAAATAGGCCCTCACATGTGAGCAAAAGGC
CAGCAAAAGGCCAGGAACCGTAAAAAGGCCGCGTTGCTGGCGTTTTTCCATAGGCTCCGCCCCCCTGACG
AGCATCACAAAAATCGACGCTCAAGTCAGAGGTGGCGAAACCCGACAGGACTATAAAGATACCAGGCGTT
TCCCCCTGGAAGCTCCCTCGTGCGCTCTCCTGTTCCGACCCTGCCGCTTACCGGATACCTGTCCGCCTTT
CTCCCTTCGGGAAGCGTGGCGCTTTCTCATAGCTCACGCTGTAGGTATCTCAG
